>Addgene plasmid #35457 | pRSII318 | depositor full sequence | sequence record 50581 | pRSII318 sequence 5049 bps
TCGCGCGTTTCGGTGATGACGGTGAAAACCTCTGACACATGCAGCTCCCGGAGACGGTCACAGCTTGTCT
GTAAGCGGATGCCGGGAGCAGACAAGCCCGTCAGGGCGCGTCAGCGGGTGTTGGCGGGTGTCGGGGCTGG
CTTAACTATGCGGCATCAGAGCAGATTGTACTGAGAGTGCACCATAGATCTCTTATTCACGAGTCAGTCT
GACTCTTGCGAGAGATGAGGATGTAATAATACTAATCTCGAAGATGCCATCTAATACATATAGACATACA
TATATATATATATACATTCTATATATTCTTACCCAGATTCTTTGAGGTAAGACGGTTGGGTTTTATCTTT
TGCAGTTGGTACTATTAAGAACAATCGAATCATAAGCATTGCTTACAAAGAATACACATACGAAATATTA
ACGATAATGTCAATTACGAAGACTGAACTGGACGGTATATTGCCATTGGTGGCCAGAGGTAAAGTTAGAG
ACATATATGAGGTAGACGCTGGTACGTTGCTGTTTGTTGCTACGGATCGTATCTCTGCATATGACGTTAT
TATGGAAAACAGCATTCCTGAAAAGGGTATCCTATTGACCAAACTGTCAGAGTTCTGGTTCAAGTTCCTG
TCCAACGATGTTCGTAATCATTTGGTAGACATCGCCCCAGGTAAGACTATTTTCGATTATCTACCTGCAA
AATTGAGCGAACCAAAGTACAAAACGCAACTAGAAGACCGCTCTCTATTGGTTCACAAACATAAACTAAT
TCCATTGGAAGTAATTGTCAGAGGCTACATCACCGGATCTGCTTGGAAAGAGTACGTAAAAACAGGTACT
GTGCATGGTTTGAAACAACCTCAAGGACTTAAAGAATCTCAAGAGTTCCCAGAACCAATCTTCACCCCAT
CGACCAAGGCTGAACAAGGTGAACATGACGAAAACATCTCTCCTGCCCAGGCCGCTGAGCTGGTGGGTGA
AGATTTGTCACGTAGAGTGGCAGAACTGGCTGTAAAACTGTACTCCAAGTGCAAAGATTATGCTAAGGAG
AAGGGCATCATCATCGCAGACACTAAATTCGAATTTGGTATTGACGAAAAGACCAATGAAATTATTCTAG
TGGACGAGGTGCTAACGCCAGACTCCTCAAGATTCTGGAACGGTGCCTCTTATAAGGTAGGAGAATCCCA
AGATTCTTACGATAAGCAATTTTTAAGAGACTGGCTTACTGCTAATAAGTTGAACGGTGTTAACGGCGTC
AAAATGCCCCAAGACATTGTAGACAGGACAAGGGCCAAATATATAGAGGCTTATGAAACATTGACAGGGT
CTAAATGGTCTCACTAACGTGATTTACATATACTACAAGTCGCCAGTGTAACTCCTCACTGAATATGATT
CATACATACCCGTATGTATTAATGTATAAATGTTCTCAGAGCAAATTTTATCGAGATCTATGCGGTGTGA
AATACCGCACAGATGCGTAAGGAGAAAATACCGCATCAGGAAATTGTAAGCGTTAATATTTTGTTAAAAT
TCGCGTTAAATTTTTGTTAAATCAGCTCATTTTTTAACCAATAGGCCGAAATCGGCAAAATCCCTTATAA
ATCAAAAGAATAGACCGAGATAGGGT
[37 nt withheld, positions 1637-1673]
AAAGAACGTGGACTCCAACGTCAAAGG
[49 nt withheld, positions 1701-1749]
T
[91 nt withheld, positions 1751-1841]
G
[124 nt withheld, positions 1843-1966]
CCATTCGCCATTCAGGCTGCGCAACTGTTGGGAAGGGCGATCGGTGCGGGCCTCTTCGCTATTACGCCAG
CTGGCGAAAGGGGGATGTGCTGCAAGGCGATTAAGTTGGGTAACGCCAGGGTTTTCCCAGTCACGACGTT
GTAAAACGACGGCCAGTGAATTGTAATACGACTCACTATAGGGCGAATTGGAGCTCCACCGCGGTGGCGG
CCGCTCTAGAACTAGTGGATCCCCCGGGCTGCAGGAATTCGATATCAAGCTTATCGATACCGTCGACCTC
GAGGGGGGGCCCGGTACCAGCTTTTGTTCCCTTTAGTGAGGGTTAATTTCGAGCTTGGCGTAATCATGGT
CATAGCTGTTTCCTGTGTGAAATTGTTATCCGCTCACAATTCCACACAACATACGAGCCGGAAGCATAAA
GTGTAAAGCCTGGGGTGCCTAATGAGTGAGCTAACTCACATTAATTGCGTTGCGCTCACTGCCCGCTTTC
CAGTCGGGAAACCTGTCGTGCCAGCTGCATTAATGAATCGGCCAACGCGCGGGGAGAGGCGGTTTGCGTA
TTGGGCGCTCTTCCGCTTCCTCGCTCACTGACTCGCTGCGCTCGGTCGTTCGGCTGCGGCGAGCGGTATC
AGCTCACTCAAAGGCGGTAATACGGTTATCCACAGAATCAGGGGATAACGCAGGAAAGAACATGTGAGCA
AAAGGCCAGCAAAAGGCCAGGAACCGTAAAAAGGCCGCGTTGCTGGCGTTTTTCCATAGGCTCCGCCCCC
CTGACGAGCATCACAAAAATCGACGCTCAAGTCAGAGGTGGCGAAACCCGACAGGACTATAAAGATACCA
GGCGTTTCCCCCTGGAAGCTCCCTCGTGCGCTCTCCTGTTCCGACCCTGCCGCTTACCGGATACCTGTCC
GCCTTTCTCCCTTCGGGAAGCGTGGCGCTTTCTCATAGCTCACGCTGTAGGTATCTCAGTTCGGTGTAGG
TCGTTCGCTCCAAGCTGGGCTGTGTGCACGAACCCCCCGTTCAGCCCGACCGCTGCGCCTTATCCGGTAA
CTATCGTCTTGAGTCCAACCCGGTAAGACACGACTTATCGCCACTGGCAGCAGCCACTGGTAACAGGATT
AGCAGAGCGAGGTATGTAGGCGGTGCTACAGAGTTCTTGAAGTGGTGGCCTAACTACGGCTACACTAGAA
GAACAGTATTTGGTATCTGCGCTCTGCTGAAGCCAGTTACCTTCGGAAAAAGAGTTGGTAGCTCTTGATC
CGGCAAACAAACCACCGCTGGTAGCGGTGGTTTTTTTGTTTGCAAGCAGCAGATTACGCGCAGAAAAAAA
GGATCTCAAGAAGATCCTTTGATCTTTTCTACGGGGTCTGACGCTCAGTGGAACGAAAACTCACGTTAAG
GGATTTTGGTCATGAGATTATCAAAAAGGATCTTCACCTAGATCCTTTTAAATTAAAAATGAAGTTTTAA
ATCAATCTAAAGTATATATGAGTAAACTTGGTCTGACAGTTACCAATGCTTAATCAGTGAGGCACCTATC
TCAGCGATCTGTCTATTTCGTTCATCCATAGTTGCCTGACTCCCCGTCGTGTAGATAACTACGATACGGG
AGGGCTTACCATCTGGCCCCAGTGCTGCAATGATACCGCGAGACCCACGCTCACCGGCTCCAGATTTATC
AGCAATAAACCAGCCAGCCGGAAGGGCCGAGCGCAGAAGTGGTCCTGCAACTTTATCCGCCTCCATCCAG
TCTATTAATTGTTGCCGGGAAGCTAGAGTAAGTAGTTCGCCAGTTAATAGTTTGCGCAACGTTGTTGCCA
TTGCTACAGGCATCGTGGTGTCACGCTCGTCGTTTGGTATGGCTTCATTCAGCTCCGGTTCCCAACGATC
AAGGCGAGTTACATGATCCCCCATGTTGTGCAAAAAAGCGGTTAGCTCCTTCGGTCCTCCGATCGTTGTC
AGAAGTAAGTTGGCCGCAGTGTTATCACTCATGGTTATGGCAGCACTGCATAATTCTCTTACTGTCATGC
CATCCGTAAGATGCTTTTCTGTGACTGGTGAGTACTCAACCAAGTCATTCTGAGAATAGTGTATGCGGCG
ACCGAGTTGCTCTTGCCCGGCGTCAATACGGGATAATACCGCGCCACATAGCAGAACTTTAAAAGTGCTC
ATCATTGGAAAACGTTCTTCGGGGCGAAAACTCTCAAGGATCTTACCGCTGTTGAGATCCAGTTCGATGT
AACCCACTCGTGCACCCAACTGATCTTCAGCATCTTTTACTTTCACCAGCGTTTCTGGGTGAGCAAAAAC
AGGAAGGCAAAATGCCGCAAAAAAGGGAATAAGGGCGACACGGAAATGTTGAATACTCATACTCTTCCTT
TTTCAATATTATTGAAGCATTTATCAGGGTTATTGTCTCATGAGCGGATACATATTTGAATGTATTTAGA
AAAATAAACAAATAGGGGTTCCGCGCACATTTCCCCGAAAAGTGCCACCTGGGTCCTTTTCATCACGTGC
TATAAAAATAATTATAATTTAAATTTTTTAATATAAATATATAAATTAAAAATAGAAAGTAAAAAAAGAA
ATTAAAGAAAAAATAGTTTTTGTTTTCCGAAGATGTAAAAGACTCTAGGGGGATCGCCAACAAATACTAC
CTTTTATCTTGCTCTTCCTGCTCTCAGGTATTAATGCCGAATTGTTTCATCTTGTCTGTGTAGAAGACCA
CACACGAAAATCCTGTGATTTTACATTTTACTTATCGTTAATCGAATGTATATCTATTTAATCTGCTTTT
CTTGTCTAATAAATATATATGTAAAGTACGCTTTTTGTTGAAATTTTTTAAACCTTTGTTTATTTTTTTT
TCTTCATTCCGTAACTCTTCTACCTTCTTTATTTACTTTCTAAAATCCAAATACAAAACATAAAAATAAA
TAAACACAGAGTAAATTCCCAAATTATTCCATCATTAAAAGATACGAGGCGCGTGTAAGTTACAGGCAAG
CGATCCGTCTAAGAAACCATTATTATCATGACATTAACCTATAAAAATAGGCGTATCACGAGGCCCTTTC
GTC
Features (pLannotate 1.2.2; 17 found; start..end, strand, type, name):
    137..186     +  misc_feature   bom (fragment): basis of mobility region from pBR322
    427..1344    +  CDS            ADE1: PUR7_YEAST - Experimental evidence at protein level: Swiss-Prot protein existence level 1. From Saccharomyces cerevisiae (strain ATCC 204508 / S288c) (Baker's yeast).
   1459..1510    +  misc_feature   bom (fragment): basis of mobility region from pBR322
   1538..1966    -  rep_origin     f1 ori (sequence partly withheld): f1 bacteriophage origin of replication; arrow indicates direction of (+) strand synthesis
   1970..2127    -  CDS            lacZα (fragment): LacZα fragment of β-galactosidase; lacZ fragment
   2130..2148    +  promoter       T7 promoter: promoter for bacteriophage T7 RNA polymerase
   2157..2264    +  misc_feature   MCS: pBluescript multiple cloning site
   2276..2294    -  promoter       T3 promoter: promoter for bacteriophage T3 RNA polymerase
   2339..2355    -  protein_bind   lac operator: The lac repressor binds to the lac operator to inhibit transcription in E. coli. This inhibition can be relieved by adding lactose or isopropyl-β-D-thiogalactopyranoside (IPTG). lac repressor encoded by lacI
   2363..2393    -  promoter       lac promoter: promoter for the E. coli lac operon
   2408..2429    -  protein_bind   CAP binding site: CAP binding activates transcription in the presence of cAMP. E. coli catabolite activator protein
   2442..2534    -  CDS            lacI (fragment): lac repressor; lacI; The lac repressor binds to the lac operator to inhibit transcription in E. coli. This inhibition can be relieved by adding lactose or isopropyl-β-D-thiogalactopyranoside (IPTG).
   2717..3305    -  rep_origin     ori: high-copy-number ColE1/pMB1/pBR322/pUC origin of replication
   3476..4336    -  CDS            AmpR: β-lactamase; bla; confers resistance to ampicillin, carbenicillin, and related antibiotics
   4337..4441    -  promoter       AmpR promoter: bla
   4478..4981    +  misc_feature   CEN/ARS: S. cerevisiae CEN6 centromere fused to an autonomously replicating sequence
   5049..35      +  CDS            rop (fragment) (across the origin): Rop protein, which maintains plasmids at low copy number; rop
