[The description below was written by a language model from this plasmid's Addgene catalogue record and pLannotate feature annotations shown in this document.]
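Description:
pRSII318 is an empty yeast centromere shuttle vector of 5,049 bp, belonging to a redesigned set of pRS31x-type plasmids for genetic manipulation of Saccharomyces cerevisiae. It carries no insert and no yeast promoter for expression; it is meant to receive user fragments by restriction cloning. In E. coli it replicates from a high-copy ColE1/pUC-type origin and is selected with ampicillin through the β-lactamase gene and its native promoter. In yeast, a CEN/ARS element (the CEN6 centromere fused to an autonomously replicating sequence) provides replication and stable, low-copy segregation. Selection relies on the ADE1 gene, which complements adenine auxotrophy in ade1 mutant strains.

The ADE1 coding sequence has been silently recoded to eliminate BamHI, EcoRI, SalI and XbaI sites without changing the Ade1 protein. This presumably keeps those enzymes usable in the polylinker. The cloning region is the pBluescript multiple cloning site, flanked by opposing T7 and T3 phage promoters. It lies within a lacZα fragment downstream of the lac promoter, lac operator and CAP binding site, an arrangement that normally supports blue/white screening of recombinants in suitable E. coli hosts. M13 forward, M13 reverse and T7 priming sites allow inserts to be sequenced. An f1 origin permits production of single-stranded DNA with helper phage. The short bom, rop and lacI fragments in the annotation are non-functional remnants of the parental bacterial backbone.

Typical uses would be complementation tests or near-single-copy expression of genes cloned with their own regulatory sequences. It also adds ADE1 to the markers available in this vector series.
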