Addgene plasmid #35457: pRSII318
Purpose: (Empty Backbone)
Depositing lab: Steven Haase. Publication: New and Redesigned pRS Plasmid Shuttle Vectors for Genetic Manipulation of Saccharomycescerevisiae. Chee MK, Haase SB. G3 (Bethesda). 2012 May;2(5):515-26. Epub 2012 May 1. 10.1534/g3.111.001917 PubMed 22670222.
Backbone
  Vector backbone: pRS31x
  Backbone manufacturer: Stratagene
  Backbone size (bp): 5049
  Vector type: Yeast centromere vector
  Promoter: None
  Selectable markers: ADE1
Growth in bacteria
  Bacterial resistance: Ampicillin, 100 μg/mL
  Growth temperature: 37°C
  Growth strain: DH5alpha
  Copy number: High Copy
Gene/Insert
  Cloning method: Restriction Enzyme
  Sequencing primers: 5′ M13 Forward, T7; 3′ M13 Reverse
Resource information
  A portion of this plasmid was derived from a plasmid made by: Daniel J Lew, Duke University Chandra Tucker, Duke University (now at University of Colorado, Denver) M. Henar Valdivieso, Scripps Institutue (now at Institute of Biochemical Microbiology, Spain).
Terms and licenses: Academic/Nonprofit Terms; Industry Terms: Not Available to Industry
Depositor comments: ADE1 has been modified to remove BamHI, EcoRI, SalI and XbaI sites without altering the amino acid sequence of the Ade1 protein.
How to cite: pRSII318 was a gift from Steven Haase (Addgene plasmid # 35457)
