>Addgene plasmid #35457 | pRSII318 | addgene partial sequence | sequence record 53734 | M13_pUC_fwd
ATTGGAGCTCCACCGCGGTGGCGGCCGCTCTAGAACTAGTGGATCCCCCGGGCTGCAGGAATTCGATATC
AAGCTTATCGATACCGTCGACCTCGAGGGGGGGCCCGGTACCAGCTTTTGTTCCCTTTAGTGAGGGTTAA
TTTCGAGCTTGGCGTAATCATGGTCATAGCTGTTTCCTGTGTGAAATTGTTATCCGCTCACAATTCCACA
CAACATACGAGCCGGAAGCATAAAGTGTAAAGCCTGGGGTGCCTAATGAGTGAGCTAACTCACATTAATT
GCGTTGCGCTCACTGCCCGCTTTCCAGTCGGGAAACCTGTCGTGCCAGCTGCATTAATGAATCGGCCAAC
GCGCGGGGAGAGGCGGTTTGCGTATTGGGCGCTCTTCCGCTTCCTCGCTCACTGACTCGCTGCGCTCGGT
CGTTCGGCTGCGGCGAGCGGTATCAGCTCACTCAAAGGCGGTAATACGGTTATCCACAGAATCAGGGGAT
AACGCAGGAAAGAACATGTGAGCAAAAGGCCAGCAAAAGGCCAGGAACCGTAAAAAGGCCGCGTTGCTGG
CGTTTTTCCATAGGCTCCGCCCCCCTGACGAGCATCACAAAAATCGACGCTCAAGTCAGAGGTGGCGAAA
CCCGACAGGACTATAAAGATACCAGGCGTTTCCCCCTGGAAGCTCCCTCGTGCGCTCTCCTGTTCCGACC
CTGCCGCTTACCGGATACCTGTCCGCCTTTCTCCCTTCGGGA
