>Addgene plasmid #35457 | pRSII318 | addgene partial sequence | sequence record 53912 | pRSII-F1 5'-CGGCATCAGAGCAGATTGTAC-3'
TCACGAGTCAGTCTGACTCTTGCGAGAGATGAGGATGTAATAATACTAATCTCGAAGATGCCATCTAATA
CATATAGACATACATATATATATATATACATTCTATATATTCTTACCCAGATTCTTTGAGGTAAGACGGT
TGGGTTTTATCTTTTGCAGTTGGTACTATTAAGAACAATCGAATCATAAGCATTGCTTACAAAGAATACA
CATACGAAATATTAACGATAATGTCAATTACGAAGACTGAACTGGACGGTATATTGCCATTGGTGGCCAG
AGGTAAAGTTAGAGACATATATGAGGTAGACGCTGGTACGTTGCTGTTTGTTGCTACGGATCGTATCTCT
GCATATGACGTTATTATGGAAAACAGCATTCCTGAAAAGGGTATCCTATTGACCAAACTGTCAGAGTTCT
GGTTCAAGTTCCTGTCCAACGATGTTCGTAATCATTTGGTAGACATCGCCCCAGGTAAGACTATTTTCGA
TTATCTACCTGCAAAATTGAGCGAACCAAAGTACAAAACGCAACTAGAAGACCGCTCTCTATTGGTTCAC
AAACATAAACTAATTCCATTGGAAGTAATTGTCAGAGGCTACATCACCGGATCTGCTTGGAAAGAGTACG
TAAAAACAGGTACTGTGCATGGTTTGAAACAACCTCAAGGACTTAAAGAATCTCAAGAGTTCCCAGAACC
AATCTTCACCCCATCGACCAAGGCTGAACAAGGTGAACATGACGAAAACATCTCTCCTGCCCAGGCCGCT
GAGCTGGTGG
