>Addgene plasmid #35457 | pRSII318 | addgene partial sequence | sequence record 53967 | pGEX3
AGGGCCTCGTGATACGCCTATTTTTATAGGTTAATGTCATGATAATAATGGTTTCTTAGACGGATCGCTT
GCCTGTAACTTACACGCGCCTCGTATCTTTTAATGATGGAATAATTTGGGAATTTACTCTGTGTTTATTT
ATTTTTATGTTTTGTATTTGGATTTTAGAAAGTAAATAAAGAAGGTAGAAGAGTTACGGAATGAAGAAAA
AAAAATAAACAAAGGTTTAAAAAATTTCAACAAAAAGCGTACTTTACATATATATTTATTAGACAAGAAA
AGCAGATTAAATAGATATACATTCGATTAACGATAAGTAAAATGTAAAATCACAGGATTTTCGTGTGTGG
TCTTCTACACAGACAAGATGAAACAATTCGGCATTAATACCTGAGAGCAGGAAGAGCAAGATAAAAGGTA
GTATTTGTTGGCGATCCCCCTAGAGTCTTTTACATCTTCGGAAAACAAAAACTATTTTTTCTTTAATTTC
TTTTTTTACTTTCTATTTTTAATTTATATATTTATATTAAAAAATTTAAATTATAATTATTTTTATAGCA
CGTGATGAAAAGGACCAGGTGGCACTTTTCGGGGAAATGTGCGCGGAACCCCTATTTGTTTATTTTTCTA
AATACATTCAAATATGTATCCGCTCATGAGACAATAACCCTGATAAATGCTTCAATAATATTGAAAAAGG
AAGAGTATGAGTATTCAACATTTCCGTGTCGCCCTTATTCCCTTTTTTGCGGCATTTTGCCTTCCTGTTT
TTGCTCACCCAGAAACGCTGGTGAA
